Addgene plasmid #29741: pTH341-SUP45(139-437)-GalBD
Depositing lab: Tobias von der Haar. Depositing organization: London and South East University Group (LASE).
Backbone
  Vector backbone: pGBKT7
  Backbone manufacturer: Clontech
  Backbone size w/o insert (bp): 7267
  Vector type: Yeast Expression
  Selectable markers: TRP1
Growth in bacteria
  Bacterial resistance: Kanamycin, 50 μg/mL
  Growth temperature: 37°C
  Growth strain: DH5alpha
  Copy number: High Copy
Gene/Insert
  Gene/Insert name: SUP45 (alt name: eRF1, M- and C-domains)
  Species: S. cerevisiae (budding yeast)
  Insert size (bp): 912
  Mutation: Codons 139-437 of the yeast SUP45 gene only
  GenBank ID: NM_001178491
  Entrez Gene: SUP45 (a.k.a. YBR143C, SAL4, SUP1, SUP47)
  Tag / fusion protein: Gal Activation domain (N terminal on backbone); Myc (N terminal on insert)
  Cloning method: Restriction Enzyme; 5′ cloning site NcoI (not destroyed); 3′ cloning site PstI (not destroyed)
  Sequencing primers: 5′ n/a
Terms and licenses: Academic/Nonprofit Terms; Industry Terms: Not Available to Industry
How to cite: pTH341-SUP45(139-437)-GalBD was a gift from Tobias von der Haar (Addgene plasmid # 29741 ; http://n2t.net/addgene:29741 ; RRID:Addgene_29741)
