[The description below was written by a language model from this plasmid's Addgene catalogue record and pLannotate feature annotations shown in this document.]
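Description:
pTH341-SUP45(139-437)-GalBD is a yeast expression plasmid built on the pGBKT7 backbone, the GAL4 DNA-binding-domain ("bait") vector of a commercial yeast two-hybrid system. It is a shuttle vector. In E. coli it replicates at high copy from a ColE1/pUC-type origin and is selected with kanamycin through a Tn5 aminoglycoside phosphotransferase gene driven by the AmpR promoter. In S. cerevisiae it is maintained by the 2μ origin and selected by TRP1 complementation of tryptophan auxotrophy. An f1 origin and several small backbone remnants (lac promoter/operator, lacZα, lacI, rop, bom and ble fragments) are also annotated but play no apparent role in the construct's function.

The payload is a fragment of the S. cerevisiae SUP45 gene, which encodes the translation termination factor eRF1. The fragment covers codons 139-437 only, described as the M and C domains, and was cloned between NcoI and PstI sites that both remain intact. The yeast ADH1 promoter drives expression of the GAL4 DNA-binding domain fused upstream of the SUP45 fragment, with the ADH1 terminator downstream. The catalogue also lists a Myc tag at the N terminus of the insert. A T7 promoter between the GAL4 domain and the insert, paired with a T7 terminator, would allow in vitro transcription of the insert without the GAL4 portion.

The catalogue tag field reads "Gal Activation domain", but the plasmid name, the backbone and the feature table all indicate the GAL4 DNA-binding domain. The record does not state a purpose. The design suits two-hybrid testing of proteins that interact with this region of eRF1.
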