Features (pLannotate 1.2.2; 24 found; start..end, strand, type, name):
     30..734     +  promoter       ADH1 promoter: S. cerevisiae ADH1; promoter for alcohol dehydrogenase 1
    762..1202    +  CDS            GAL4 DNA binding domain: DNA binding domain of the GAL4 transcriptional activator; Saccharomyces cerevisiae GAL4 (truncated)
   1213..1231    +  promoter       T7 promoter: promoter for bacteriophage T7 RNA polymerase
   1290..2192    +  CDS            SUP45 (fragment): ERF1_YEAST - Also known as SAL4, SUP1. Experimental evidence at protein level: Swiss-Prot protein existence level 1. Directs the termination of nascent peptide synthesis (translation) in response to the termination codons UAA, UAG and UGA. From Saccharomyces cerevisiae (strain ATCC 204508 / S288c) (Baker's yeast).
   2213..2260    +  terminator     T7 terminator: transcription terminator for bacteriophage T7 RNA polymerase
   2287..2474    +  terminator     ADH1 terminator: S. cerevisiae ADH1; transcription terminator for the S. cerevisiae alcohol dehydrogenase 1 (ADH1) gene
   2522..2538    -  protein_bind   lac operator: The lac repressor binds to the lac operator to inhibit transcription in E. coli. This inhibition can be relieved by adding lactose or isopropyl-β-D-thiogalactopyranoside (IPTG). lac repressor encoded by lacI
   2546..2576    -  promoter       lac promoter: promoter for the E. coli lac operon
   2591..2612    -  protein_bind   CAP binding site: CAP binding activates transcription in the presence of cAMP. E. coli catabolite activator protein
   2625..2717    -  CDS            lacI (fragment): lac repressor; lacI; The lac repressor binds to the lac operator to inhibit transcription in E. coli. This inhibition can be relieved by adding lactose or isopropyl-β-D-thiogalactopyranoside (IPTG).
   2900..3488    -  rep_origin     ori: high-copy-number ColE1/pMB1/pBR322/pUC origin of replication
   3710..3726    +  polyA_signal   bGH poly(A) signal (fragment): bovine growth hormone polyadenylation signal
   3817..3864    -  polyA_signal   HSV TK poly(A) signal: herpes simplex virus thymidine kinase polyadenylation signal (Cole and Stacy, 1985)
   3923..4072    -  CDS            ble (fragment): BLE_KLEPN - Experimental evidence at protein level: Swiss-Prot protein existence level 1. Binding protein with a strong affinity to the bleomycin family of antibiotics. Binds to CL990; an antimitotic-antibiotic compound. From Klebsiella pneumoniae.
   4097..4891    -  CDS            NeoR/KanR: aminoglycoside phosphotransferase from Tn5; aph(3')-II (or nptII); confers resistance to neomycin, kanamycin, and G418 (Geneticin®)
   4892..4996    -  promoter       AmpR promoter: bla
   5023..6365    -  rep_origin     2μ ori: yeast 2μ plasmid origin of replication
   6433..6468    +  CDS            rop (fragment): Rop protein, which maintains plasmids at low copy number; rop
   6570..6619    +  misc_feature   bom (fragment): basis of mobility region from pBR322
   6758..6905    +  promoter       TRP1 promoter: S. cerevisiae TRP1
   6906..7580    +  CDS            TRP1: phosphoribosylanthranilate isomerase, required for tryptophan biosynthesis; S. cerevisiae TRP1; yeast auxotrophic marker
   7631..7682    +  misc_feature   bom (fragment): basis of mobility region from pBR322
   7683..8138    -  rep_origin     f1 ori (sequence partly withheld): f1 bacteriophage origin of replication; arrow indicates direction of (+) strand synthesis
   8142..29      -  CDS            lacZα (fragment) (across the origin): LacZα fragment of β-galactosidase; lacZ fragment
>Addgene plasmid #29741 | pTH341-SUP45(139-437)-GalBD | depositor full sequence | sequence record 13825 | Author sequence
CGGTGCGGGCCTCTTCGCTATTACGCCAGATCCTTTTGTTGTTTCCGGGTGTACAATATGGACTTCCTCT
TTTCTGGCAACCAAACCCATACATCGGGATTCCTATAATACCTTCGTTGGTCTCCCTAACATGTAGGTGG
CGGAGGGGAGATATACAATAGAACAGATACCAGACAAGACATAATGGGCTAAACAAGACTACACCAATTA
CACTGCCTCATTGATGGTGGTACATAACGAACTAATACTGTAGCCCTAGACTTGATAGCCATCATCATAT
CGAAGTTTCACTACCCTTTTTCCATTTGCCATCTATTGAAGTAATAATAGGCGCATGCAACTTCTTTTCT
TTTTTTTTCTTTTCTCTCTCCCCCGTTGTTGTCTCACCATATCCGCAATGACAAAAAAAATGATGGAAGA
CACTAAAGGAAAAAATTAACGACAAAGACAGCACCAACAGATGTCGTTGTTCCAGAGCTGATGAGGGGTA
TCTCGAAGCACACGAAACTTTTTCCTTCCTTCATTCACGCACACTACTCTCTAATGAGCAACGGTATACG
GCCTTCCTTCCAGTTACTTGAATTTGAAATAAAAAAAGTTTGCTGTCTTGCTATCAAGTATAAATAGACC
TGCAATTATTAATCTTTTGTTTCCTCGTCATTGTTCTCGTTCCCTTTCTTCCTTGTTTCTTTTTCTGCAC
AATATTTCAAGCTATACCAAGCATACAATCAACTCCAAGCTTGAAGCAAGCCTCCTGAAAGATGAAGCTA
CTGTCTTCTATCGAACAAGCATGCGATATTTGCCGACTTAAAAAGCTCAAGTGCTCCAAAGAAAAACCGA
AGTGCGCCAAGTGTCTGAAGAACAACTGGGAGTGTCGCTACTCTCCCAAAACCAAAAGGTCTCCGCTGAC
TAGGGCACATCTGACAGAAGTGGAATCAAGGCTAGAAAGACTGGAACAGCTATTTCTACTGATTTTTCCT
CGAGAAGACCTTGACATGATTTTGAAAATGGATTCTTTACAGGATATAAAAGCATTGTTAACAGGATTAT
TTGTACAAGATAATGTGAATAAAGATGCCGTCACAGATAGATTGGCTTCAGTGGAGACTGATATGCCTCT
AACATTGAGACAGCATAGAATAAGTGCGACATCATCATCGGAAGAGAGTAGTAACAAAGGTCAAAGACAG
TTGACTGTATCGCCGGAATTTGTAATACGACTCACTATAGGGCGAGCCGCCATCATGGAGGAGCAGAAGC
TGATCTCAGAGGAGGACCTGCATATGGCCATGGAGGCTGACGACAAGTTCGGTTTTATAGTCATGGACGG
TCAAGGTACTTTGTTTGGTTCTGTGTCCGGTAATACGAGAACTGTTTTACATAAATTTACTGTCGATCTG
CCAAAAAAGCATGGTAGAGGTGGTCAATCTGCGCTTCGTTTTGCTCGTTTAAGAGAAGAAAAAAGACATA
ATTATGTGAGAAAGGTCGCCGAAGTTGCTGTTCAAAATTTTATTACTAATGACAAAGTCAATGTTAAGGG
TTTAATTTTAGCTGGTTCTGCTGACTTTAAGACCGATTTGGCTAAATCTGAATTATTCGATCCAAGACTA
GCATGTAAGGTTATTTCCATCGTGGATGTTTCTTATGGTGGTGAAAACGGTTTCAACCAGGCTATCGAAC
TTTCTGCCGAAGCGTTGGCCAATGTCAAGTATGTTCAAGAAAAGAAATTATTGGAGGCATATTTTGACGA
AATTTCCCAGGACACTGGTAAATTCTGTTATGGTATAGATGATACTTTAAAGGCATTGGATTTAGGTGCA
GTCGAAAAATTAATTGTTTTCGAAAATTTGGAAACTATCAGATATACATTTAAAGATGCCGAGGATAATG
AGGTTATAAAATTCGCTGAACCAGAAGCCAAGGACAAGTCGTTTGCTATTGACAAAGCTACCGGCCAAGA
AATGGACGTTGTCTCCGAAGAACCTTTAATTGAATGGCTAGCAGCTAACTACAAAAACTTCGGTGCTACC
TTGGAATTCATCACAGACAAATCTTCAGAAGGTGCCCAATTTGTCACAGGTTTTGGTGGTATTGGTGCCA
TGCTGCGTTACAAAGTTAATTTTGAACAACTAGTTGATGAATCTGAGGATGAATATTATGACGAAGATGA
AGGATCCGACTATGATTTCATTTAACTGCAGCGGCCGCATAACTAGCATAACCCCTTGGGGCCTCTAAAC
GGGTCTTGAGGGGTTTTTTGCGCGCTTGCAGCCAAGCTAATTCCGGGCGAATTTCTTATGATTTATGATT
TTTATTATTAAATAAGTTATAAAAAAAATAAGTGTATACAAATTTTAAAGTGACTCTTAGGTTTTAAAAC
GAAAATTCTTATTCTTGAGTAACTCTTTCCTGTAGGTCAGGTTGCTTTCTCAGGTATAGCATGAGGTCGC
TCTTATTGACCACACCTCTACCGGCATGCAAGCTTGGCGTAATCATGGTCATAGCTGTTTCCTGTGTGAA
ATTGTTATCCGCTCACAATTCCACACAACATACGAGCCGGAAGCATAAAGTGTAAAGCCTGGGGTGCCTA
ATGAGTGAGGTAACTCACATTAATTGCGTTGCGCTCACTGCCCGCTTTCCAGTCGGGAAACCTGTCGTGC
CAGCTGCATTAATGAATCGGCCAACGCGCGGGGAGAGGCGGTTTGCGTATTGGGCGCTCTTCCGCTTCCT
CGCTCACTGACTCGCTGCGCTCGGTCGTTCGGCTGCGGCGAGCGGTATCAGCTCACTCAAAGGCGGTAAT
ACGGTTATCCACAGAATCAGGGGATAACGCAGGAAAGAACATGTGAGCAAAAGGCCAGCAAAAGGCCAGG
AACCGTAAAAAGGCCGCGTTGCTGGCGTTTTTCCATAGGCTCCGCCCCCCTGACGAGCATCACAAAAATC
GACGCTCAAGTCAGAGGTGGCGAAACCCGACAGGACTATAAAGATACCAGGCGTTTCCCCCTGGAAGCTC
CCTCGTGCGCTCTCCTGTTCCGACCCTGCCGCTTACCGGATACCTGTCCGCCTTTCTCCCTTCGGGAAGC
GTGGCGCTTTCTCATAGCTCACGCTGTAGGTATCTCAGTTCGGTGTAGGTCGTTCGCTCCAAGCTGGGCT
GTGTGCACGAACCCCCCGTTCAGCCCGACCGCTGCGCCTTATCCGGTAACTATCGTCTTGAGTCCAACCC
GGTAAGACACGACTTATCGCCACTGGCAGCAGCCACTGGTAACAGGATTAGCAGAGCGAGGTATGTAGGC
GGTGCTACAGAGTTCTTGAAGTGGTGGCCTAACTACGGCTACACTAGAAGGACAGTATTTGGTATCTGCG
CTCTGCTGAAGCCAGTTACCTTCGGAAAAAGAGTTGGTAGCTCTTGATCCGGCAAACAAACCACCGCTGG
TAGCGGTGGTTTTTTTGTTTGCAAGCAGCAGATTACGCGCAGAAAAAAAGGATCTCAAGAAGATCCTTTG
ATCTTTTCTACGGGGTCTGACGCTCAGTGGAACGAAAACTCACGTTAAGGGATTTTGGTCATGAGATTAT
CAAAAAGGATCTTCACCTAGATCCTTTTAAATTAAAAATGAAGTTTTAAATCAATCTAAAGTATATATGA
GTAACCTGAGGCTATGGCAGGGCCTGCCGCCCCGACGTTGGCTGCGAGCCCTGGGCCTTCACCCGAACTT
GGGGGGTGGGGTGGGGAAAAGGAAGAAACGCGGGCGTATTGGCCCCAATGGGGTCTCGGTGGGGTATCGA
CAGAGTGCCAGCCCTGGGACCGAACCCCGCGTTTATGAACAAACGACCCAACACCGTGCGTTTTATTCTG
TCTTTTTATTGCCGTCATAGCGCGGGTTCCTTCCGGTATTGTCTCCTTCCGTGTTTCAGTTAGCCTCCCC
CTAGGGTGGGCGAAGAACTCCAGCATGAGATCCCCGCGCTGGAGGATCATCCAGCCGGCGTCCCGGAAAA
CGATTCCGAAGCCCAACCTTTCATAGAAGGCGGCGGTGGAATCGAAATCTCGTGATGGCAGGTTGGGCGT
CGCTTGGTCGGTTCATTTCGAACCCCAGAGTCCCGCTCAGAAGAACTCGTCAAGAAGGCGATAGAAGGCG
ATGCGCTGCGAATCGGGAGCGGCGATACCGTAAAGCACGAGGAAGCGGTCAGCCCATTCGCCGCCAAGCT
CTTCAGCAATATCACGGGTAGCCAACGCTATGTCCTGATAGCGGTCCGCCACACCCAGCCGGCCACAGTC
GATGAATCCAGAAAAGCGGCCATTTTCCACCATGATATTCGGCAAGCAGGCATCGTCATGGGTCACGACG
AGATCCTCGCCGTCGGGCATGCTCGCCTTGAGCCTGGCGAACAGTTCGGCTGGCGCGAGCCCCTGATGCT
CTTCGTCCAGATCATCCTGATCGACAAGACCGGCTTCCATCCGAGTACGTGCTCGCTCGATGCGATGTTT
CGCTTGGTGGTCGAATGGGCAGGTAGCCGGATCAAGCGTATGCAGCCGCCGCATTGCATCAGCCATGATG
GATACTTTCTCGGCAGGAGCAAGGTGAGATGACAGGAGATCCTGCCCCGGCACTTCGCCCAATAGCAGCC
AGTCCCTTCCCGCTTCAGTGACAACGTCGAGCACAGCTGCGCAAGGAACGCCCGTCGTGGCCAGCCACGA
TAGCCGCGCTGCCTCGTCTTGCAGTTCATTCAGGGCACCGGACAGGTCGGTCTTGACAAAAAGAACCGGG
CGCCCCTGCGCTGACAGCCGGAACACGGCGGCATCAGAGCAGCCGATTGTCTGTTGTGCCCAGTCATAGC
CGAATAGCCTCTCCACCCAAGCGGCCGGAGAACCTGCGTGCAATCCATCTTGTTCAATCATACTCTTCCT
TTTTCAATATTATTGAAGCATTTATCAGGGTTATTGTCTCATGAGCGGATACATATTTGAATGTATTTAG
AAAAATAAACAAATAGGGGTTCCGCGCACATTTCCCCGAAAAGTGCCACCTGAACGAAGCATCTGTGCTT
CATTTTGTAGAACAAAAATGCAACGCGAGAGCGCTAATTTTTCAAACAAAGAATCTGAGCTGCATTTTTA
CAGAACAGAAATGCAACGCGAAAGCGCTATTTTACCAACGAAGAATCTGTGCTTCATTTTTGTAAAACAA
AAATGCAACGCGAGAGCGCTAATTTTTCAAACAAAGAATCTGAGCTGCATTTTTACAGAACAGAAATGCA
ACGCGAGAGCGCTATTTTACCAACAAAGAATCTATACTTCTTTTTTGTTCTACAAAAATGCATCCCGAGA
GCGCTATTTTTCTAACAAAGCATCTTAGATTACTTTTTTTCTCCTTTGTGCGCTCTATAATGCAGTCTCT
TGATAACTTTTTGCACTGTAGGTCCGTTAAGGTTAGAAGAAGGCTACTTTGGTGTCTATTTTCTCTTCCA
TAAAAAAAGCCTGACTCCACTTCCCGCGTTTACTGATTACTAGCGAAGCTGCGGGTGCATTTTTTCAAGA
TAAAGGCATCCCCGATTATATTCTATACCGATGTGGATTGCGCATACTTTGTGAACAGAAAGTGATAGCG
TTGATGATTCTTCATTGGTCAGAAAATTATGAACGGTTTCTTCTATTTTGTCTCTATATACTACGTATAG
GAAATGTTTACATTTTCGTATTGTTTTCGATTCACTCTATGAATAGTTCTTACTACAATTTTTTTGTCTA
AAGAGTAATACTAGAGATAAACATAAAAAATGTAGAGGTCGAGTTTAGATGCAAGTTCAAGGAGCGAAAG
GTGGATGGGTAGGTTATATAGGGATATAGCACAGAGATATATAGCAAAGAGATACTTTTGAGCAATGTTT
GTGGAAGCGGTATTCGCAATATTTTAGTAGCTCGTTACAGTCCGGTGCGTTTTTGGTTTTTTGAAAGTGC
GTCTTCAGAGCGCTTTTGGTTTTCAAAAGCGCTCTGAAGTTCCTATACTTTCTAGAGAATAGGAACTTCG
GAATAGGAACTTCAAAGCGTTTCCGAAAACGAGCGCTTCCGAAAATGCAACGCGAGCTGCGCACATACAG
CTCACTGTTCACGTCGCACCTATATCTGCGTGTTGCCTGTATATATATATACATGAGAAGAACGGCATAG
TGCGTGTTTATGCTTAAATGCGTACTTATATGCGTCTATTTATGTAGGATGAAAGGTAGTCTAGTACCTC
CTGTGATATTATCCCATTCCATGCGGGGTATCGTATGCTTCCTTCAGCACTACCCTTTAGCTGTTCTATA
TGCTGCCACTCCTCAATTGGATTAGTCTCATCCTTCAATGCTATCATTTCCTTTGATATTGGATCATATT
AAGAAACCATTATTATCATGACATTAACCTATAAAAATAGGCGTATCACGAGGCCCTTTCGTCTCGCGCG
TTTCGGTGATGACGGTGAAAACCTCTGACACATGCAGCTCCCGGAGACGGTCACAGCTTGTCTGTAAGCG
GATGCCGGGAGCAGACAAGCCCGTCAGGGCGCGTCAGCGGGTGTTGGCGGGTGTCGGGGCTGGCTTAACT
ATGCGGCATCAGAGCAGATTGTACTGAGAGTGCACCATAGATCAACGACATTACTATATATATAATATAG
GAAGCATTTAATAGAACAGCATCGTAATATATGTGTACTTTGCAGTTATGACGCCAGATGGCAGTAGTGG
AAGATATTCTTTATTGAAAAATAGCTTGTCACCTTACGTACAATCTTGATCCGGAGCTTTTCTTTTTTTG
CCGATTAAGAATTAATTCGGTCGAAAAAAGAAAAGGAGAGGGCCAAGAGGGAGGGCATTGGTGACTATTG
AGCACGTGAGTATACGTGATTAAGCACACAAAGGCAGCTTGGAGTATGTCTGTTATTAATTTCACAGGTA
GTTCTGGTCCATTGGTGAAAGTTTGCGGCTTGCAGAGCACAGAGGCCGCAGAATGTGCTCTAGATTCCGA
TGCTGACTTGCTGGGTATTATATGTGTGCCCAATAGAAAGAGAACAATTGACCCGGTTATTGCAAGGAAA
ATTTCAAGTCTTGTAAAAGCATATAAAAATAGTTCAGGCACTCCGAAATACTTGGTTGGCGTGTTTCGTA
ATCAACCTAAGGAGGATGTTTTGGCTCTGGTCAATGATTACGGCATTGATATCGTCCAACTGCATGGAGA
TGAGTCGTGGCAAGAATACCAAGAGTTCCTCGGTTTGCCAGTTATTAAAAGACTCGTATTTCCAAAAGAC
TGCAACATACTACTCAGTGCAGCTTCACAGAAACCTCATTCGTTTATTCCCTTGTTTGATTCAGAAGCAG
GTGGGACAGGTGAACTTTTGGATTGGAACTCGATTTCTGACTGGGTTGGAAGGCAAGAGAGCCCCGAAAG
CTTACATTTTATGTTAGCTGGTGGACTGACGCCAGAAAATGTTGGTGATGCGCTTAGATTAAATGGCGTT
ATTGGTGTTGATGTAAGCGGAGGTGTGGAGACAAATGGTGTAAAAGACTCTAACAAAATAGCAAATTTCG
TCAAAAATGCTAAGAAATAGGTTATTACTGAGTAGTATTTATTTAAGTATTGTTTGTGCACTTGCCGATC
TATGCGGTGTGAAATACCGCACAGATGCGTAAGGAGAAAATACCGCATCAGGAAATTGTAAACGTTAATA
TTTTGTTAAAATTCGCGTTAAATTTTTGTTAAATCAGCTCATTTTTTAACCAATAGGCCGAAATCGGCAA
AATCCCTTATAAATCAAAAGAATAGACCGAGATAGGGT
[37 nt withheld, positions 7809-7845]
AAAGAACGTGGACTCCAACGTCAAAGG
[49 nt withheld, positions 7873-7921]
T
[91 nt withheld, positions 7923-8013]
G
[124 nt withheld, positions 8015-8138]
CCATTCGCCATTCAGGCTGCGCAACTGTTGGGAAGGGCGAT
