>Addgene plasmid #29741 | pTH341-SUP45(139-437)-GalBD | addgene partial sequence | sequence record 36079 | Gal4_N-term
ACTCACTATAGGGCGAGCCGCCATCATGGAGGAGCAGAAGCTGATCTCAGAGGAGGACCTGCATATGGCC
ATGGAGGCTGACGACAAGTTCGGTTTTATAGTCATGGACGGTCAAGGTACTTTGTTTGGTTCTGTGTCCG
GTAATACGAGAACTGTTTTACATAAATTTACTGTCGATCTGCCAAAAAAGCATGGTAGAGGTGGTCAATC
TGCGCTTCGTTTTGCTCGTTTAAGAGAAGAAAAAAGACATAATTATGTGAGAAAGGTCGCCGAAGTTGCT
GTTCAAAATTTTATTACTAATGACAAAGTCAATGTTAAGGGTTTAATTTTAGCTGGTTCTGCTGACTTTA
AGACCGATTTGGCTAAATCTGAATTATTCGATCCAAGACTAGCATGTAAGGTTATTTCCATCGTGGATGT
TTCTTATGGTGGTGAAAACGGTTTCAACCAGGCTATCGAACTTTCTGCCGAAGCGTTGGCCAATGTCAAG
TATGTTCAAGAAAAGAAATTATTGGAGGCATATTTTGACGAAATTTCCCAGGACACTGGTAAATTCTGTT
ATGGTATNGATGATACTTTAAAGGCATTGGATTTAGGTGCAGTCGAAAAATTAATTGTTTTCGAAAATTT
GGAAACTATCAGATATACATTTAAAGATGCCGAGGATAATGAGGTTATAAAATTCGCTGAACCAGAAGCC
AAGGACAAGTCGTTTGCTATTGACAAAGCTACCGGCCAAGAAATGGACGTTGTCTCCGAAGAACCTTTAA
TTGAATGGCTAGCAGCTAACTACAAAAACTTCGGTGCTACCTTGGAATTCATCACAGACAAATCTTCAGA
AGGTGCCCAATTTGTCACAGGTTTTGGTGGTATTGGTGCCATGCTGCGTTACAAAGTTAATTTTGAACAA
CTAGTTGATGAATCTGAGGATGAATATTAT
