>Addgene plasmid #29741 | pTH341-SUP45(139-437)-GalBD | addgene partial sequence | sequence record 37998 | pHyblex-rev
TAAATCATAAGAAATTCGCCCGGAATTAGCTTGGCTGCAAGCGCGCAAAAAACCCCTCAAGACCCGTTTA
GAGGCCCCAAGGGGTTATGCTAGTTATGCGGCCGCTGCAGTTAAATGAAATCATAGTCGGATCCTTCATC
TTCGTCATAATATTCATCCTCAGATTCATCAACTAGTTGTTCAAAATTAACTTTGTAACGCAGCATGGCA
CCAATACCACCAAAACCTGTGACAAATTGGGCACCTTCTGAAGATTTGTCTGTGATGAATTCCAAGGTAG
CACCGAAGTTTTTGTAGTTAGCTGCTAGCCATTCAATTAAAGGTTCTTCGGAGACAACGTCCATTTCTTG
GCCGGTAGCTTTGTCAATAGCAAACGACTTGTCCTTGGCTTCTGGTTCAGCGAATTTTATAACCTCATTA
TCCTCGGCATCTTTAAATGTATATCTGATAGTTTCCAAATTTTCGAAAACAATTAATTTTTCGACTGCAC
CTAAATCCAATGCCTTTAAAGTATCATCTATACCATAACAGAATTTACCAGTGTCCTGGGAAATTTCGTC
AAAATATGCCTCCAATAATTTCTTTTCTTGAACATACTTGACATTGGCCAACGCTTCGGCAGAAAGTTCG
ATAGCCTGGTTGAAACCGTTTTCACCACCATAAGAAACATCCACGATGGAAATAACCTTACATGCTAGTC
TTGGATCGAATAATTCAGATTTAGCCAAATCGGTCTTAAAGTCAGCAGAACCAGCTAAAATTAAACCCTT
AACATTGACTTTGTCATTAGTAATAAAATTTTGAACAGCAACTTCGGCGACCTTTCTCACATAATTATGT
CTTTTTTCTTCTCTTAAACGAGCAAAACGAAGCGCAGATG
